Addgene plasmid #114281: pCWXPGR-pTF-betaCatenin
Purpose: TET-inducible expression of a constitutively active form of the BetaCatenin protein
Depositing lab: Patrick Salmon. Depositing organization: University of Geneva. Publication: Wnt signaling regulates multipolar-to-bipolar transition of migrating neurons in the cerebral cortex. Boitard M, Bocchi R, Egervari K, Petrenko V, Viale B, Gremaud S, Zgraggen E, Salmon P, Kiss JZ. Cell Rep. 2015 Mar 3;10(8):1349-61. doi: 10.1016/j.celrep.2015.01.061. Epub 2015 Feb 26. PubMed 25732825.
Backbone
  Vector backbone: pCWXPGR65
  Vector type: Lentiviral
  Selectable markers: GFP
Growth in bacteria
  Bacterial resistance: Ampicillin, 100 μg/mL
  Growth temperature: 37°C
  Growth strain: NEB Stable
  Copy number: High Copy
Gene/Insert
  Gene/Insert name: Catenin beta 1
  Species: H. sapiens (human)
  Mutation: deletion of AA 1 to 45
  Entrez Gene: CTNNB1 (a.k.a. CTNNB, EVR7, MRD19, NEDSDV, armadillo)
  Tag / fusion protein: FLAG (N terminal on insert)
  Cloning method: Gateway Cloning
Terms and licenses: Academic/Nonprofit Terms; Industry Terms: Not Available to Industry
Depositor comments: pTF is an optimized TET-promoter, described in HGT 2011, Giry et al.
How to cite: pCWXPGR-pTF-betaCatenin was a gift from Patrick Salmon (Addgene plasmid # 114281 ; http://n2t.net/addgene:114281 ; RRID:Addgene_114281)
