[The description below was written by a language model from this plasmid's Addgene catalogue record and pLannotate feature annotations shown in this document.]
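Description:
pCWXPGR-pTF-betaCatenin is an all-in-one, doxycycline-inducible HIV-1-based lentiviral transfer vector of roughly 11.9 kb, built on the pCWXPGR65 backbone by Gateway recombination. It is propagated in E. coli through a high-copy ColE1/pUC origin with ampicillin resistance. The viral genome is transcribed from a chimeric CMV enhancer/truncated 5' LTR. It carries the Ψ packaging signal with a gag fragment, the cPPT/CTS, the RRE and a WPRE. It ends in a truncated 3' LTR that contains a loxP site, which would be copied into both LTRs on reverse transcription and so could allow Cre-mediated excision of the provirus. A β-globin polyadenylation signal follows the LTR, and an SV40 origin lies in the plasmid backbone.

The payload consists of two cassettes. The first, flanked by attB4 and attB1 sites, is the pTF promoter, which the depositor describes as an optimized TET-responsive promoter; it is annotated as tet operator repeats upstream of a minimal promoter. It drives human CTNNB1 (β-catenin) lacking amino acids 1 to 45 and carrying an N-terminal FLAG tag according to the catalogue entry, although the tag is not separately annotated. The record describes this truncated form as constitutively active. Downstream of attB2, a human PGK promoter constitutively expresses EGFP followed by an rtTA-type reverse tetracycline transactivator joined to a RelA (p65) activation domain. The element linking EGFP to the transactivator is not annotated. EGFP marks transduced cells, and the co-expressed transactivator switches on the β-catenin cassette when doxycycline is present.

The depositor and repository sequences show the same feature set and differ only in their start coordinate and by a few nucleotides in length. The associated publication concerns Wnt signaling in migrating cortical neurons.
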