Features (pLannotate 1.2.2; 37 found; start..end, strand, type, name):
      4..383     +  enhancer       CMV enhancer: human cytomegalovirus immediate early enhancer
    385..642     +  LTR            5' LTR (truncated): truncated 5' long terminal repeat (LTR) from HIV-1
    689..814     +  misc_feature   HIV-1 Ψ: packaging signal of human immunodeficiency virus type 1
    798..1157    +  CDS            HIV-1 gag (fragment): gag protein from human immunodeficiency virus 1; gag
   1306..1423    +  misc_feature   cPPT/CTS: central polypurine tract and central termination sequence of HIV-1
   1566..1649    +  CDS            vif (fragment): VIF_HV1BR - Experimental evidence at protein level: Swiss-Prot protein existence level 1. Counteracts the innate antiviral activity of host APOBEC3F and APOBEC3G. Forms a complex with host APOBEC3F and APOBEC3G thus preventing the entry of these lethally hypermutating enzymes into progeny virions. Recruits an active E3 ubiquitin ligase complex composed of elongin BC, CUL5, and RBX2 to induce polyubiquitination of APOBEC3G and APOBEC3F. In turn, they are directed to the 26S proteasome for degradation. Vif interaction with APOBEC3G also blocks its cytidine deaminase activity in a proteasome-inde
   1783..2016    +  misc_feature   RRE: The Rev response element (RRE) of HIV-1 allows for Rev-dependent mRNA export from the nucleus to the cytoplasm.
   2393..2493    +  CDS            Rev (fragment): human immunodeficiency virus 1 (HIV-1) Rev protein; rev; enhances nuclear export of unspliced and incompletely spliced viral mRNAs
   2522..2542    +  protein_bind   attB4: mutant version of attB; core recombination site for the Gateway® BP reaction BP Clonase™
   2569..2587    +  protein_bind   tet operator: bacterial operator O1 for the tetR and tetA genes tetracycline repressor TetR
   2610..2628    +  protein_bind   tet operator: bacterial operator O1 for the tetR and tetA genes tetracycline repressor TetR
   2651..2678    -  promoter       tetR/tetA promoters (fragment): tetR; overlapping promoters for bacterial tetR and tetA
   2774..2792    +  protein_bind   tet operator: bacterial operator O1 for the tetR and tetA genes tetracycline repressor TetR
   2803..2846    +  promoter       minimal CaMV 35S promoter (fragment): minimal 35S promoter from cauliflower mosaic virus
   2855..2875    +  protein_bind   attB1: mutant version of attB; core recombination site for the Gateway® BP reaction BP Clonase™
   2921..5133    +  CDS            CTNNB1 (fragment) (sequence partly withheld): protein involved both in cell-cell adhesion as part of the cadherin protein complex, and in gene transcription as part of the Wnt signaling pathway; CTNNB1; also known as catenin beta-1; related to Drosophila armadillo
   5134..5158    -  protein_bind   attB2: mutant version of attB; recombination site for the Gateway® BP reaction BP Clonase™
   5176..5686    +  promoter       hPGK promoter: human phosphoglycerate kinase 1 promoter
   5708..6424    +  CDS            EGFP: EGFP is a basic (constitutively fluorescent) green fluorescent protein published in 1996, derived from Aequorea victoria. It is reported to be a rapidly-maturing weak dimer with moderate acid sensitivity.
   6506..7129    +  CDS            rtTA3 (fragment): reverse tetracycline transactivator 3 activates expression from Tet-responsive promoters in the presence of doxycycline
   7568..7939    +  CDS            RelA (p65) AD: transcriptional activation domain of human RelA, also known as p65 (O'Shea and Perkins, 2008)
   7959..8547    +  misc_feature   WPRE: woodchuck hepatitis virus posttranscriptional regulatory element
   8555..8674    +  CDS            nef (fragment): NEF_HV1LA - Experimental evidence at protein level: Swiss-Prot protein existence level 1. Extracellular Nef protein targets CD4(+) T-lymphocytes for apoptosis by interacting with CXCR4 surface receptors. From Human immunodeficiency virus type 1 group M subtype B (isolate Lai) (HIV-1).
   8695..8728    +  protein_bind   loxP: Cre-mediated recombination occurs in the 8-bp core sequence (GCATACAT). Cre recombinase
   8748..8928    +  LTR            5' LTR (truncated): truncated 5' long terminal repeat (LTR) from HIV-1
   9031..9086    +  polyA_signal   β-globin poly(A) signal: rabbit β-globin polyadenylation signal (Gil and Proudfoot, 1987)
   9467..9489    -  protein_bind   lac operator (fragment): The lac repressor binds to the lac operator to inhibit transcription in E. coli. This inhibition can be relieved by adding lactose or isopropyl-β-D-thiogalactopyranoside (IPTG). lac repressor encoded by lacI
   9493..9523    -  promoter       lac promoter: promoter for the E. coli lac operon
   9538..9559    -  protein_bind   CAP binding site: CAP binding activates transcription in the presence of cAMP. E. coli catabolite activator protein
   9572..9611    -  CDS            lacI (fragment): lac repressor; lacI; The lac repressor binds to the lac operator to inhibit transcription in E. coli. This inhibition can be relieved by adding lactose or isopropyl-β-D-thiogalactopyranoside (IPTG).
   9618..9640    +  promoter       SV40 promoter (fragment): SV40 enhancer and early promoter
   9664..9799    +  rep_origin     SV40 ori: SV40 origin of replication
   9819..9953    +  polyA_signal   SV40 poly(A) signal: SV40 polyadenylation signal
   9955..10009   -  CDS            lacI (fragment): lac repressor; lacI; The lac repressor binds to the lac operator to inhibit transcription in E. coli. This inhibition can be relieved by adding lactose or isopropyl-β-D-thiogalactopyranoside (IPTG).
  10192..10780   -  rep_origin     ori: high-copy-number ColE1/pMB1/pBR322/pUC origin of replication
  10951..11811   -  CDS            AmpR: β-lactamase; bla; confers resistance to ampicillin, carbenicillin, and related antibiotics
  11812..11916   -  promoter       AmpR promoter: bla
>Addgene plasmid #114281 | pCWXPGR-pTF-betaCatenin | depositor full sequence | sequence record 215772 | Full Sequence
GTCGACATTGATTATTGACTAGTTATTAATAGTAATCAATTACGGGGTCATTAGTTCATAGCCCATATAT
GGAGTTCCGCGTTACATAACTTACGGTAAATGGCCCGCCTGGCTGACCGCCCAACGACCCCCGCCCATTG
ACGTCAATAATGACGTATGTTCCCATAGTAACGCCAATAGGGACTTTCCATTGACGTCAATGGGTGGACT
ATTTACGGTAAACTGCCCACTTGGCAGTACATCAAGTGTATCATATGCCAAGTACGCCCCCTATTGACGT
CAATGACGGTAAATGGCCCGCCTGGCATTATGCCCAGTACATGACCTTATGGGACTTTCCTACTTGGCAG
TACATCTACGTATTAGTCATCGCTATTACCATGGGAGGCGTGGCCTGGGCGGGACTGGGGAGTGGCGAGC
CCTCAGATCCTGCATATAAGCAGCTGCTTTTTGCCTGTACTGGGTCTCTCTGGTTAGACCAGATCTGAGC
CTGGGAGCTCTCTGGCTAACTAGGGAACCCACTGCTTAAGCCTCAATAAAGCTTGCCTTGAGTGCTTCAA
GTAGTGTGTGCCCGTCTGTTGTGTGACTCTGGTAACTAGAGATCCCTCAGACCCTTTTAGTCAGTGTGGA
AAATCTCTAGCAGTGGCGCCCGAACAGGGACTTGAAAGCGAAAGGGAAACCAGAGGAGCTCTCTCGACGC
AGGACTCGGCTTGCTGAAGCGCGCACGGCAAGAGGCGAGGGGCGGCGACTGGTGAGTACGCCAAAAATTT
TGACTAGCGGAGGCTAGAAGGAGAGAGATGGGTGCGAGAGCGTCAGTATTAAGCGGGGGAGAATTAGATC
GCGATGGGAAAAAATTCGGTTAAGGCCAGGGGGAAAGAAAAAATATAAATTAAAACATATAGTATGGGCA
AGCAGGGAGCTAGAACGATTCGCAGTTAATCCTGGCCTGTTAGAAACATCAGAAGGCTGTAGACAAATAC
TGGGACAGCTACAACCATCCCTTCAGACAGGATCAGAAGAACTTAGATCATTATATAATACAGTAGCAAC
CCTCTATTGTGTGCATCAAAGGATAGAGATAAAAGACACCAAGGAAGCTTTAGACAAGATAGAGGAAGAG
CAAAACAAAAGTAAGAAAAAAGCACAGCAAGCAGCAGGATCTTCAGACCTGGAAATTCCCTACAATCCCC
AAAGTCAAGGAGTAGTAGAATCTATGAATAAAGAATTAAAGAAAATTATAGGACAGGTAAGAGATCAGGC
TGAACATCTTAAGACAGCAGTACAAATGGCAGTATTCATCCACAATTTTAAAAGAAAAGGGGGGATTGGG
GGGTACAGTGCAGGGGAAAGAATAGTAGACATAATAGCAACAGACATACAAACTAAAGAATTACAAAAAC
AAATTACAAAAATTCAAAATTTTCGGGTTTATTACAGGGACAGCAGAAATCCACTTTGGAAAGGACCAGC
AAAGCTCCTCTGGAAAGGTGAAGGGGCAGTAGTAATACAAGATAATAGTGACATAAAAGTAGTGCCAAGA
AGAAAAGCAAAGATCATTAGGGATTATGGAAAACAGATGGCAGGTGATGATTGTGTGGCAAGTAGACAGG
ATGAGGATTAGAACATGGAAAAGTTTAGTAAAACACCATAAGGAGGAGATATGAGGGACAATTGGAGAAG
TGAATTATATAAATATAAAGTAGTAAAAATTGAACCATTAGGAGTAGCACCCACCAAGGCAAAGAGAAGA
GTGGTGCAGAGAGAAAAAAGAGCAGTGGGAATAGGAGCTTTGTTCCTTGGGTTCTTGGGAGCAGCAGGAA
GCACTATGGGCGCAGCGTCAATGACGCTGACGGTACAGGCCAGACAATTATTGTCTGGTATAGTGCAGCA
GCAGAACAATTTGCTGAGGGCTATTGAGGCGCAACAGCATCTGTTGCAACTCACAGTCTGGGGCATCAAG
CAGCTCCAGGCAAGAATCCTGGCTGTGGAAAGATACCTAAAGGATCAACAGCTCCTGGGGATTTGGGGTT
GCTCTGGAAAACTCATTTGCACCACTGCTGTGCCTTGGAATGCTAGTTGGAGTAATAAATCTCTGGAACA
GATTTGGAATCACACGACCTGGATGGAGTGGGACAGAGAAATTAACAATTACACAAGCTTAATACACTCC
TTAATTGAAGAATCGCAAAACCAGCAAGAAAAGAATGAACAAGAATTATTGGAATTAGATAAATGGGCAA
GTTTGTGGAATTGGTTTAACATAACAAATTGGCTGTGGTATATAAAATTATTCATAATGATAGTAGGAGG
CTTGGTAGGTTTAAGAATAGTTTTTGCTGTACTTTCTATAGTGAATAGAGTTAGGCAGGGATATTCACCA
TTATCGTTTCAGACCCACCTCCCAACCCCGAGGGGACCCGACAGGCCCGAAGGAATAGAAGAAGAAGGTG
GAGAGAGAGACAGAGACAGATCCATTCGATTAGTGAACGGATCTCGACGGTATCGCTAGTGATTATCGGA
TCAACTTTGTATAGAAAAGTTGGGTACAACTCCCACTAGACATATCCTACTCTATCATTGATAGAGTGAC
CCTTCCATAGACATATCCTACTCTATCATTGATAGAGTGACCCTTCCACTAGGTTCACTTTTCTCTATCA
TTGATAGGGAGTGGTAAACAATTGATGGACAAAATCTATCAATGATAGAGAGTGCATGTTACTAGTATTG
TTCTTCTCTATCATTGATAGTGACTTTGCCTAATCACTTAGCAACTCTATCATTGATAGAGTTCTAGTAT
TAGCAAGGCCTTTCCTCTATATAAGGAAGTTCATTTCATTTGGAGAAGATCCCCCAAGTTTGTACAAAAA
AGCAGGCTTCACCATGGACTACAAAGACGATGACGACAAGCTTGCGGCCGCTCTGAGTGGTAAAGGCAAT
CCTGAGGAAGAGGATGTGGATACCTCCCAAGTCCTGTATGAGTGGGAACAGGGATTTTCTCAGTCCTTCA
CTCAAGAACAAGTAGCTGATATTGATGGACAGTATGCAATGACTCGAGCTCAGAGGGTACGAGCTGCTAT
GTTCCCTGAGACATTAGATGAGGGCATGCAGATCCCATCTACACAGTTTGATGCTGCTCATCCCACTAAT
GTCCAGCGTTTGGCTGAACCATCACAGATGCTGAAA
[1614 nt withheld, positions 3187-4800]
AAACGGCTTTCAGTTGAGCTGACCAGCTCTCTCTTCAGAACAGAGCCAATGGCTTGGAATGAGACTGCTG
ATCTTGGACTTGATATTGGTGCCCAGGGAGAACCCCTTGGATATCGCCAGGATGATCCTAGCTATCGTTC
TTTTCACTCTGGTGGATATGGCCAGGATGCCTTGGGTATGGACCCCATGATGGAACATGAGATGGGTGGC
CACCACCCTGGTGCTGACTATCCAGTTGATGGGCTGCCAGATCTGGGGCATGCCCAGGACCTCATGGATG
GGCTGCCTCCAGGTGACAGCAATCAGCTGGCCTGGTTTGATACTGACCTGTAAACCCAGCTTTCTTGTAC
AAAGTGGTGATAATCGAATTCCCACGGGGTTGGGGTTGCGCCTTTTCCAAGGCAGCCCTGGGTTTGCGCA
GGGACGCGGCTGCTCTGGGCGTGGTTCCGGGAAACGCAGCGGCGCCGACCCTGGGTCTCGCACATTCTTC
ACGTCCGTTCGCAGCGTCACCCGGATCTTCGCCGCTACCCTTGTGGGCCCCCCGGCGACGCTTCCTGCTC
CGCCCCTAAGTCGGGAAGGTTCCTTGCGGTTCGCGGCGTGCCGGACGTGACAAACGGAAGCCGCACGTCT
CACTAGTACCCTCGCAGACGGACAGCGCCAGGGAGCAATGGCAGCGCGCCGACCGCGATGGGCTGTGGCC
AATAGCGGCTGCTCAGCGGGGCGCGCCGAGAGCAGCGGCCGGGAAGGGGCGGTGCGGGAGGCGGGGTGTG
GGGCGGTAGTGTGGGCCCTGTTCCTGCCCGCGCGGTGTTCCGCATTCTGCAAGCCTCCGGAGCGCACGTC
GGCAGTCGGCTCCCTCGTTGACCGAATCACCGACCTCTCTCCCCAGGGGGATCCACCGGTCGCCACCATG
GTGAGCAAGGGCGAGGAGCTGTTCACCGGGGTGGTGCCCATCCTGGTCGAGCTGGACGGCGACGTAAACG
GCCACAAGTTCAGCGTGTCCGGCGAGGGCGAGGGCGATGCCACCTACGGCAAGCTGACCCTGAAGTTCAT
CTGCACCACCGGCAAGCTGCCCGTGCCCTGGCCCACCCTCGTGACCACCCTGACCTACGGCGTGCAGTGC
TTCAGCCGCTACCCCGACCACATGAAGCAGCACGACTTCTTCAAGTCCGCCATGCCCGAAGGCTACGTCC
AGGAGCGCACCATCTTCTTCAAGGACGACGGCAACTACAAGACCCGCGCCGAGGTGAAGTTCGAGGGCGA
CACCCTGGTGAACCGCATCGAGCTGAAGGGCATCGACTTCAAGGAGGACGGCAACATCCTGGGGCACAAG
CTGGAGTACAACTACAACAGCCACAACGTCTATATCATGGCCGACAAGCAGAAGAACGGCATCAAGGTGA
ACTTCAAGATCCGCCACAACATCGAGGACGGCAGCGTGCAGCTCGCCGACCACTACCAGCAGAACACCCC
CATCGGCGACGGCCCCGTGCTGCTGCCCGACAACCACTACCTGAGCACCCAGTCCGCCCTGAGCAAAGAC
CCCAACGAGAAGCGCGATCACATGGTCCTGCTGGAGTTCGTGACCGCCGCCGGGATCACTCTCGGCATGG
ACGAGCTGTACAAGGCTAGCGGATCAGGTCAATGTACTAACTACGCTTTGTTGAAGCTTGCCGGCGATGT
TGAAAGTAACCCCGGTCCTGGATCCATGTCCAGACTGGACAAGAGCAAAGTCATAAACGGCGCTCTGGAA
TTACTCAATGGAGTCGGTATCGAAGGCCTGACGACAAGGAAACTCGCTCAAAAGCTGGGAGTTGAGCAGC
CTACCCTGTACTGGCACGTGAAGAACAAGCGGGCCCTGCTCGATGCCCTGCCAATCGAGATGCTGGACAG
GCATCATACCCACTTCTGCCCCCTGGAAGGCGAGTCATGGCAAGACTTTCTGCGGAACAACGCCAAGTCA
TTCCGCTGTGCTCTCCTCTCACATCGCGACGGGGCTAAAGTGCATCTCGGCACCCGCCCAACAGAGAAAC
AGTACGAAACCCTGGAAAATCAGCTCGCGTTCCTGTGTCAGCAAGGCTTCTCCCTGGAGAACGCACTGTA
CGCTCTGTCCGCCGTGGGCCACTTTACACTGGGCTGCGTATTGGAGGAACAGGAGCATCAAGTAGCAAAA
GAGGAAAGAGAGACACCTACCACCGATTCTATGCCCCCACTTCTGAGACAAGCAATTGAGCTGTTCGACC
GGCAGGGAGCCGAACCTGCCTTCCTTTTCGGCCTGGAACTAATCATATGTGGCCTGGAGAAACAGCTAAA
GTGCGAAAGCGGCGGGCCGGCCTCGAGCGAATTCCAGTACCTGCCAGATACAGACGATCGTCACCGGATT
GAGGAGAAACGTAAAAGGACATATGAGACCTTCAAGAGCATCATGAAGAAGAGTCCTTTCAGCGGACCCA
CCGACCCCCGGCCTCCACCTCGACGCATTGCTGTGCCTTCCCGCAGCTCAGCTTCTGTCCCCAAGCCAGC
ACCCCAGCCCTATCCCTTTACGTCATCCCTGAGCACCATCAACTATGATGAGTTTCCCACCATGGTGTTT
CCTTCTGGGCAGATCAGCCAGGCCTCGGCCTTGGCCCCGGCCCCTCCCCAAGTCCTGCCCCAGGCTCCAG
CCCCTGCCCCTGCTCCAGCCATGGTATCAGCTCTGGCCCAGGCCCCAGCCCCTGTCCCAGTCCTAGCCCC
AGGCCCTCCTCAGGCTGTGGCCCCACCTGCCCCCAAGCCCACCCAGGCTGGGGAAGGAACGCTGTCAGAG
GCCCTGCTGCAGCTGCAGTTTGATGATGAAGACCTGGGGGCCTTGCTTGGCAACAGCACAGACCCAGCTG
TGTTCACAGACCTGGCATCCGTCGACAACTCCGAGTTTCAGCAGCTGCTGAACCAGGGCATACCTGTGGC
CCCCCACACAACTGAGCCCATGCTGATGGAGTACCCTGAGGCTATAACTCGCCTAGTGACAGGGGCCCAG
AGGCCCCCCGACCCAGCTCCTGCTCCACTGGGGGCCCCGGGGCTCCCCAATGGCCTCCTTTCAGGAGATG
AAGACTTCTCCTCCATTGCGGACATGGACTTCTCAGCCCTGCTGAGTCAGATCAGCTCCTAAGATCAAGC
TTATCGATAATCAACCTCTGGATTACAAAATTTGTGAAAGATTGACTGGTATTCTTAACTATGTTGCTCC
TTTTACGCTATGTGGATACGCTGCTTTAATGCCTTTGTATCATGCTATTGCTTCCCGTATGGCTTTCATT
TTCTCCTCCTTGTATAAATCCTGGTTGCTGTCTCTTTATGAGGAGTTGTGGCCCGTTGTCAGGCAACGTG
GCGTGGTGTGCACTGTGTTTGCTGACGCAACCCCCACTGGTTGGGGCATTGCCACCACCTGTCAGCTCCT
TTCCGGGACTTTCGCTTTCCCCCTCCCTATTGCCACGGCGGAACTCATCGCCGCCTGCCTTGCCCGCTGC
TGGACAGGGGCTCGGCTGTTGGGCACTGACAATTCCGTGGTGTTGTCGGGGAAATCATCGTCCTTTCCTT
GGCTGCTCGCCTGTGTTGCCACCTGGATTCTGCGCGGGACGTCCTTCTGCTACGTCCCTTCGGCCCTCAA
TCCAGCGGACCTTCCTTCCCGCGGCCTGCTGCCGGCTCTGCGGCCTCTTCCGCGTCTTCGCCTTCGCCCT
CAGACGAGTCGGATCTCCCTTTGGGCCGCCTCCCCGCATCGATACCGTCGACCTCGAGGTTCGCTTTAAG
ACCAATGACTTACAAGGCAGCTGTAGATCTTAGCCACTTTTTAAAAGAAAAGGGGGGACTGGAAGGGCTA
ATTCACTCCCAACGAAGACAAGATGGGATCAATTCACCATGGGAATAACTTCGTATAGCATACATTATAC
GAAGTTATGCTGCTTTTTGCTTGTACTGGGTCTCTCTGGTTAGACCAGATCTGAGCCTGGGAGCTCTCTG
GCTAACTAGGGAACCCACTGCTTAAGCCTCAATAAAGCTTGCCTTGAGTGCTTCAAGTAGTGTGTGCCCG
TCTGTTGTGTGACTCTGGTAACTAGAGATCCCTCAGACCCTTTTAGTCAGTGTGGAAAATCTCTAGCAGC
ATCTAGTTGAATCGCCAGTGTGTCGAGCTAGCAGATCTTTTTCCCTCTGCCAAAAATTATGGGGACATCA
TGAAGCCCCTTGAGCATCTGACTTCTGGCTAATAAAGGAAATTTATTTTCATTGCAATAGTGTGTTGGAA
TTTTTTGTGTCTCTCACTCGGAAGGACATATGGGAGGGCAAATCATTTAAAACATCAGAATGAGTATTTG
GTTTAGAGTTTGGCAACATATGCCATATGCTGGCTGCCATGAACAAAGGTGGCTATAAAGAGGTCATCAG
TATATGAAACAGCCCCCTGCTGTCCATTCCTTATTCCATAGAAAAGCCTTGACTTGAGGTTAGATTTTTT
TTATATTTTGTTTTGTGTTATTTTTTTCTTTAACATCCCTAAAATTTTCCTTACATGTTTTACTAGCCAG
ATTTTTCCTCCTCTCCTGACTACTCCCAGTCATAGCTGTCCCTCTTCTCTTATGAAGATCCCTCGACCTG
CAGCCCAAGCTTGGCGTAATCATGGTCATAGCTGTTTCCTGTGTGAAATTGTTATCCGCTCACAATTCCA
CACAACATACGAGCCGGAAGCATAAAGTGTAAAGCCTGGGGTGCCTAATGAGTGAGCTAACTCACATTAA
TTGCGTTGCGCTCACTGCCCGCTTTCCAGTCGGGAAACCTGTCGTGCCAGCGGATCCGCATCTCAATTAG
TCAGCAACCATAGTCCCGCCCCTAACTCCGCCCATCCCGCCCCTAACTCCGCCCAGTTCCGCCCATTCTC
CGCCCCATGGCTGACTAATTTTTTTTATTTATGCAGAGGCCGAGGCCGCCTCGGCCTCTGAGCTATTCCA
GAAGTAGTGAGGAGGCTTTTTTGGAGGCCTAGGCTTTTGCAAAAAGCTAACTTGTTTATTGCAGCTTATA
ATGGTTACAAATAAAGCAATAGCATCACAAATTTCACAAATAAAGCATTTTTTTCACTGCATTCTAGTTG
TGGTTTGTCCAAACTCATCAATGTATCTTATCATGTCTGGATCCGCTGCATTAATGAATCGGCCAACGCG
CGGGGAGAGGCGGTTTGCGTATTGGGCGCTCTTCCGCTTCCTCGCTCACTGACTCGCTGCGCTCGGTCGT
TCGGCTGCGGCGAGCGGTATCAGCTCACTCAAAGGCGGTAATACGGTTATCCACAGAATCAGGGGATAAC
GCAGGAAAGAACATGTGAGCAAAAGGCCAGCAAAAGGCCAGGAACCGTAAAAAGGCCGCGTTGCTGGCGT
TTTTCCATAGGCTCCGCCCCCCTGACGAGCATCACAAAAATCGACGCTCAAGTCAGAGGTGGCGAAACCC
GACAGGACTATAAAGATACCAGGCGTTTCCCCCTGGAAGCTCCCTCGTGCGCTCTCCTGTTCCGACCCTG
CCGCTTACCGGATACCTGTCCGCCTTTCTCCCTTCGGGAAGCGTGGCGCTTTCTCAATGCTCACGCTGTA
GGTATCTCAGTTCGGTGTAGGTCGTTCGCTCCAAGCTGGGCTGTGTGCACGAACCCCCCGTTCAGCCCGA
CCGCTGCGCCTTATCCGGTAACTATCGTCTTGAGTCCAACCCGGTAAGACACGACTTATCGCCACTGGCA
GCAGCCACTGGTAACAGGATTAGCAGAGCGAGGTATGTAGGCGGTGCTACAGAGTTCTTGAAGTGGTGGC
CTAACTACGGCTACACTAGAAGGACAGTATTTGGTATCTGCGCTCTGCTGAAGCCAGTTACCTTCGGAAA
AAGAGTTGGTAGCTCTTGATCCGGCAAACAAACCACCGCTGGTAGCGGTGGTTTTTTTGTTTGCAAGCAG
CAGATTACGCGCAGAAAAAAAGGATCTCAAGAAGATCCTTTGATCTTTTCTACGGGGTCTGACGCTCAGT
GGAACGAAAACTCACGTTAAGGGATTTTGGTCATGAGATTATCAAAAAGGATCTTCACCTAGATCCTTTT
AAATTAAAAATGAAGTTTTAAATCAATCTAAAGTATATATGAGTAAACTTGGTCTGACAGTTACCAATGC
TTAATCAGTGAGGCACCTATCTCAGCGATCTGTCTATTTCGTTCATCCATAGTTGCCTGACTCCCCGTCG
TGTAGATAACTACGATACGGGAGGGCTTACCATCTGGCCCCAGTGCTGCAATGATACCGCGAGACCCACG
CTCACCGGCTCCAGATTTATCAGCAATAAACCAGCCAGCCGGAAGGGCCGAGCGCAGAAGTGGTCCTGCA
ACTTTATCCGCCTCCATCCAGTCTATTAATTGTTGCCGGGAAGCTAGAGTAAGTAGTTCGCCAGTTAATA
GTTTGCGCAACGTTGTTGCCATTGCTACAGGCATCGTGGTGTCACGCTCGTCGTTTGGTATGGCTTCATT
CAGCTCCGGTTCCCAACGATCAAGGCGAGTTACATGATCCCCCATGTTGTGCAAAAAAGCGGTTAGCTCC
TTCGGTCCTCCGATCGTTGTCAGAAGTAAGTTGGCCGCAGTGTTATCACTCATGGTTATGGCAGCACTGC
ATAATTCTCTTACTGTCATGCCATCCGTAAGATGCTTTTCTGTGACTGGTGAGTACTCAACCAAGTCATT
CTGAGAATAGTGTATGCGGCGACCGAGTTGCTCTTGCCCGGCGTCAATACGGGATAATACCGCGCCACAT
AGCAGAACTTTAAAAGTGCTCATCATTGGAAAACGTTCTTCGGGGCGAAAACTCTCAAGGATCTTACCGC
TGTTGAGATCCAGTTCGATGTAACCCACTCGTGCACCCAACTGATCTTCAGCATCTTTTACTTTCACCAG
CGTTTCTGGGTGAGCAAAAACAGGAAGGCAAAATGCCGCAAAAAAGGGAATAAGGGCGACACGGAAATGT
TGAATACTCATACTCTTCCTTTTTCAATATTATTGAAGCATTTATCAGGGTTATTGTCTCATGAGCGGAT
ACATATTTGAATGTATTTAGAAAAATAAACAAATAGGGGTTCCGCGCACATTTCCCCGAAAAGTGCCACC
TG
