Features (pLannotate 1.2.2; 37 found; start..end, strand, type, name):
      1..19      +  protein_bind   tet operator: bacterial operator O1 for the tetR and tetA genes tetracycline repressor TetR
     42..69      -  promoter       tetR/tetA promoters (fragment): tetR; overlapping promoters for bacterial tetR and tetA
    165..183     +  protein_bind   tet operator: bacterial operator O1 for the tetR and tetA genes tetracycline repressor TetR
    194..237     +  promoter       minimal CaMV 35S promoter (fragment): minimal 35S promoter from cauliflower mosaic virus
    246..266     +  protein_bind   attB1: mutant version of attB; core recombination site for the Gateway® BP reaction BP Clonase™
    312..2524    +  CDS            CTNNB1 (fragment) (sequence partly withheld): protein involved both in cell-cell adhesion as part of the cadherin protein complex, and in gene transcription as part of the Wnt signaling pathway; CTNNB1; also known as catenin beta-1; related to Drosophila armadillo
   2525..2549    -  protein_bind   attB2: mutant version of attB; recombination site for the Gateway® BP reaction BP Clonase™
   2566..3076    +  promoter       hPGK promoter: human phosphoglycerate kinase 1 promoter
   3098..3814    +  CDS            EGFP: EGFP is a basic (constitutively fluorescent) green fluorescent protein published in 1996, derived from Aequorea victoria. It is reported to be a rapidly-maturing weak dimer with moderate acid sensitivity.
   3896..4519    +  CDS            rtTA3 (fragment): reverse tetracycline transactivator 3 activates expression from Tet-responsive promoters in the presence of doxycycline
   4958..5329    +  CDS            RelA (p65) AD: transcriptional activation domain of human RelA, also known as p65 (O'Shea and Perkins, 2008)
   5355..5943    +  misc_feature   WPRE: woodchuck hepatitis virus posttranscriptional regulatory element
   5951..6070    +  CDS            nef (fragment): NEF_HV1LA - Experimental evidence at protein level: Swiss-Prot protein existence level 1. Extracellular Nef protein targets CD4(+) T-lymphocytes for apoptosis by interacting with CXCR4 surface receptors. From Human immunodeficiency virus type 1 group M subtype B (isolate Lai) (HIV-1).
   6091..6124    +  protein_bind   loxP: Cre-mediated recombination occurs in the 8-bp core sequence (GCATACAT). Cre recombinase
   6144..6324    +  LTR            5' LTR (truncated): truncated 5' long terminal repeat (LTR) from HIV-1
   6427..6482    +  polyA_signal   β-globin poly(A) signal: rabbit β-globin polyadenylation signal (Gil and Proudfoot, 1987)
   6865..6887    -  protein_bind   lac operator (fragment): The lac repressor binds to the lac operator to inhibit transcription in E. coli. This inhibition can be relieved by adding lactose or isopropyl-β-D-thiogalactopyranoside (IPTG). lac repressor encoded by lacI
   6891..6921    -  promoter       lac promoter: promoter for the E. coli lac operon
   6936..6957    -  protein_bind   CAP binding site: CAP binding activates transcription in the presence of cAMP. E. coli catabolite activator protein
   6970..7009    -  CDS            lacI (fragment): lac repressor; lacI; The lac repressor binds to the lac operator to inhibit transcription in E. coli. This inhibition can be relieved by adding lactose or isopropyl-β-D-thiogalactopyranoside (IPTG).
   7016..7038    +  promoter       SV40 promoter (fragment): SV40 enhancer and early promoter
   7062..7197    +  rep_origin     SV40 ori: SV40 origin of replication
   7217..7351    +  polyA_signal   SV40 poly(A) signal: SV40 polyadenylation signal
   7353..7407    -  CDS            lacI (fragment): lac repressor; lacI; The lac repressor binds to the lac operator to inhibit transcription in E. coli. This inhibition can be relieved by adding lactose or isopropyl-β-D-thiogalactopyranoside (IPTG).
   7590..8177    -  rep_origin     ori: high-copy-number ColE1/pMB1/pBR322/pUC origin of replication
   8348..9208    -  CDS            AmpR: β-lactamase; bla; confers resistance to ampicillin, carbenicillin, and related antibiotics
   9209..9313    -  promoter       AmpR promoter: bla
   9344..9723    +  enhancer       CMV enhancer: human cytomegalovirus immediate early enhancer
   9725..9982    +  LTR            5' LTR (truncated): truncated 5' long terminal repeat (LTR) from HIV-1
  10029..10154   +  misc_feature   HIV-1 Ψ: packaging signal of human immunodeficiency virus type 1
  10138..10497   +  CDS            HIV-1 gag (fragment): gag protein from human immunodeficiency virus 1; gag
  10646..10763   +  misc_feature   cPPT/CTS: central polypurine tract and central termination sequence of HIV-1
  10906..10989   +  CDS            vif (fragment): VIF_HV1BR - Experimental evidence at protein level: Swiss-Prot protein existence level 1. Counteracts the innate antiviral activity of host APOBEC3F and APOBEC3G. Forms a complex with host APOBEC3F and APOBEC3G thus preventing the entry of these lethally hypermutating enzymes into progeny virions. Recruits an active E3 ubiquitin ligase complex composed of elongin BC, CUL5, and RBX2 to induce polyubiquitination of APOBEC3G and APOBEC3F. In turn, they are directed to the 26S proteasome for degradation. Vif interaction with APOBEC3G also blocks its cytidine deaminase activity in a proteasome-inde
  11123..11356   +  misc_feature   RRE: The Rev response element (RRE) of HIV-1 allows for Rev-dependent mRNA export from the nucleus to the cytoplasm.
  11733..11833   +  CDS            Rev (fragment): human immunodeficiency virus 1 (HIV-1) Rev protein; rev; enhances nuclear export of unspliced and incompletely spliced viral mRNAs
  11860..11880   +  protein_bind   attB4: mutant version of attB; core recombination site for the Gateway® BP reaction BP Clonase™
  11907..11925   +  protein_bind   tet operator: bacterial operator O1 for the tetR and tetA genes tetracycline repressor TetR
>Addgene plasmid #114281 | pCWXPGR-pTF-betaCatenin | addgene full sequence | sequence record 218874 | Addgene Partial NGS Result
ACTCTATCATTGATAGAGTGACCCTTCCACTAGGTTCACTTTTCTCTATCATTGATAGGGAGTGGTAAAC
AATTGATGGACAAAATCTATCAATGATAGAGAGTGCATGTTACTAGTATTGTTCTTCTCTATCATTGATA
GTGACTTTGCCTAATCACTTAGCAACTCTATCATTGATAGAGTTCTAGTATTAGCAAGGCCTTTCCTCTA
TATAAGGAAGTTCATTTCATTTGGAGAAGATCCCCCAAGTTTGTACAAAAAAGCAGGCTTCACCATGGAC
TACAAAGACGATGACGACAAGCTTGCGGCCGCTCTGAGTGGTAAAGGCAATCCTGAGGAAGAGGATGTGG
ATACCTCCCAAGTCCTGTATGAGTGGGAACAGGGATTTTCTCAGTCCTTCACTCAAGAACAAGTAGCTGA
TATTGATGGACAGTATGCAATGACTCGAGCTCAGAGGGTACGAGCTGCTATGTTCCCTGAGACATTAGAT
GAGGGCATGCAGATCCCATCTACACAGTTTGATGCTGCTCATCCCACTAATGTCCAGCGTTTGGCTGAAC
CATCACAGATGCTGAAA
[1614 nt withheld, positions 578-2191]
AAACGGCTTTCAGTTGAGCTGACCAGCTCTCTCTTCAGAACAGAGCCAATGGCTTGGAATGAGACTGCTG
ATCTTGGACTTGATATTGGTGCCCAGGGAGAACCCCTTGGATATCGCCAGGATGATCCTAGCTATCGTTC
TTTTCACTCTGGTGGATATGGCCAGGATGCCTTGGGTATGGACCCCATGATGGAACATGAGATGGGTGGC
CACCACCCTGGTGCTGACTATCCAGTTGATGGGCTGCCAGATCTGGGGCATGCCCAGGACCTCATGGATG
GGCTGCCTCCAGGTGACAGCAATCAGCTGGCCTGGTTTGATACTGACCTGTAAACCCAGCTTTCTTGTAC
AAAGTGGTGATAATCGAATTCCACGGGGTTGGGGTTGCGCCTTTTCCAAGGCAGCCCTGGGTTTGCGCAG
GGACGCGGCTGCTCTGGGCGTGGTTCCGGGAAACGCAGCGGCGCCGACCCTGGGTCTCGCACATTCTTCA
CGTCCGTTCGCAGCGTCACCCGGATCTTCGCCGCTACCCTTGTGGGCCCCCCGGCGACGCTTCCTGCTCC
GCCCCTAAGTCGGGAAGGTTCCTTGCGGTTCGCGGCGTGCCGGACGTGACAAACGGAAGCCGCACGTCTC
ACTAGTACCCTCGCAGACGGACAGCGCCAGGGAGCAATGGCAGCGCGCCGACCGCGATGGGCTGTGGCCA
ATAGCGGCTGCTCAGCAGGGCGCGCCGAGAGCAGCGGCCGGGAAGGGGCGGTGCGGGAGGCGGGGTGTGG
GGCGGTAGTGTGGGCCCTGTTCCTGCCCGCGCGGTGTTCCGCATTCTGCAAGCCTCCGGAGCGCACGTCG
GCAGTCGGCTCCCTCGTTGACCGAATCACCGACCTCTCTCCCCAGGGGGATCCACCGGTCGCCACCATGG
TGAGCAAGGGCGAGGAGCTGTTCACCGGGGTGGTGCCCATCCTGGTCGAGCTGGACGGCGACGTAAACGG
CCACAAGTTCAGCGTGTCCGGCGAGGGCGAGGGCGATGCCACCTACGGCAAGCTGACCCTGAAGTTCATC
TGCACCACCGGCAAGCTGCCCGTGCCCTGGCCCACCCTCGTGACCACCCTGACCTACGGCGTGCAGTGCT
TCAGCCGCTACCCCGACCACATGAAGCAGCACGACTTCTTCAAGTCCGCCATGCCCGAAGGCTACGTCCA
GGAGCGCACCATCTTCTTCAAGGACGACGGCAACTACAAGACCCGCGCCGAGGTGAAGTTCGAGGGCGAC
ACCCTGGTGAACCGCATCGAGCTGAAGGGCATCGACTTCAAGGAGGACGGCAACATCCTGGGGCACAAGC
TGGAGTACAACTACAACAGCCACAACGTCTATATCATGGCCGACAAGCAGAAGAACGGCATCAAGGTGAA
CTTCAAGATCCGCCACAACATCGAGGACGGCAGCGTGCAGCTCGCCGACCACTACCAGCAGAACACCCCC
ATCGGCGACGGCCCCGTGCTGCTGCCCGACAACCACTACCTGAGCACCCAGTCCGCCCTGAGCAAAGACC
CCAACGAGAAGCGCGATCACATGGTCCTGCTGGAGTTCGTGACCGCCGCCGGGATCACTCTCGGCATGGA
CGAGCTGTACAAGGCTAGCGGATCAGGTCAATGTACTAACTACGCTTTGTTGAAGCTTGCCGGCGATGTT
GAAAGTAACCCCGGTCCTGGATCCATGTCCAGACTGGACAAGAGCAAAGTCATAAACGGCGCTCTGGAAT
TACTCAATGGAGTCGGTATCGAAGGCCTGACGACAAGGAAACTCGCTCAAAAGCTGGGAGTTGAGCAGCC
TACCCTGTACTGGCACGTGAAGAACAAGCGGGCCCTGCTCGATGCCCTGCCAATCGAGATGCTGGACAGG
CATCATACCCACTTCTGCCCCCTGGAAGGCGAGTCATGGCAAGACTTTCTGCGGAACAACGCCAAGTCAT
TCCGCTGTGCTCTCCTCTCACATCGCGACGGGGCTAAAGTGCATCTCGGCACCCGCCCAACAGAGAAACA
GTACGAAACCCTGGAAAATCAGCTCGCGTTCCTGTGTCAGCAAGGCTTCTCCCTGGAGAACGCACTGTAC
GCTCTGTCCGCCGTGGGCCACTTTACACTGGGCTGCGTATTGGAGGAACAGGAGCATCAAGTAGCAAAAG
AGGAAAGAGAGACACCTACCACCGATTCTATGCCCCCACTTCTGAGACAAGCAATTGAGCTGTTCGACCG
GCAGGGAGCCGAACCTGCCTTCCTTTTCGGCCTGGAACTAATCATATGTGGCCTGGAGAAACAGCTAAAG
TGCGAAAGCGGCGGGCCGGCCTCGAGCGAATTCCAGTACCTGCCAGATACAGACGATCGTCACCGGATTG
AGGAGAAACGTAAAAGGACATATGAGACCTTCAAGAGCATCATGAAGAAGAGTCCTTTCAGCGGACCCAC
CGACCCCCGGCCTCCACCTCGACGCATTGCTGTGCCTTCCCGCAGCTCAGCTTCTGTCCCCAAGCCAGCA
CCCCAGCCCTATCCCTTTACGTCATCCCTGAGCACCATCAACTATGATGAGTTTCCCACCATGGTGTTTC
CTTCTGGGCAGATCAGCCAGGCCTCGGCCTTGGCCCCGGCCCCTCCCCAAGTCCTGCCCCAGGCTCCAGC
CCCTGCCCCTGCTCCAGCCATGGTATCAGCTCTGGCCCAGGCCCCAGCCCCTGTCCCAGTCCTAGCCCCA
GGCCCTCCTCAGGCTGTGGCCCCACCTGCCCCCAAGCCCACCCAGGCTGGGGAAGGAACGCTGTCAGAGG
CCCTGCTGCAGCTGCAGTTTGATGATGAAGACCTGGGGGCCTTGCTTGGCAACAGCACAGACCCAGCTGT
GTTCACAGACCTGGCATCCGTCGACAACTCCGAGTTTCAGCAGCTGCTGAACCAGGGCATACCTGTGGCC
CCCCACACAACTGAGCCCATGCTGATGGAGTACCCTGAGGCTATAACTCGCCTAGTGACAGGGGCCCAGA
GGCCCCCCGACCCAGCTCCTGCTCCACTGGGGGCCCCGGGGCTCCCCAATGGCCTCCTTTCAGGAGATGA
AGACTTCTCCTCCATTGCGGACATGGACTTCTCAGCCCTGCTGAGTCAGATCAGCTCCTAAAGATCTGAT
CAAGCTTATCGATAATCAACCTCTGGATTACAAAATTTGTGAAAGATTGACTGGTATTCTTAACTATGTT
GCTCCTTTTACGCTATGTGGATACGCTGCTTTAATGCCTTTGTATCATGCTATTGCTTCCCGTATGGCTT
TCATTTTCTCCTCCTTGTATAAATCCTGGTTGCTGTCTCTTTATGAGGAGTTGTGGCCCGTTGTCAGGCA
ACGTGGCGTGGTGTGCACTGTGTTTGCTGACGCAACCCCCACTGGTTGGGGCATTGCCACCACCTGTCAG
CTCCTTTCCGGGACTTTCGCTTTCCCCCTCCCTATTGCCACGGCGGAACTCATCGCCGCCTGCCTTGCCC
GCTGCTGGACAGGGGCTCGGCTGTTGGGCACTGACAATTCCGTGGTGTTGTCGGGGAAATCATCGTCCTT
TCCTTGGCTGCTCGCCTGTGTTGCCACCTGGATTCTGCGCGGGACGTCCTTCTGCTACGTCCCTTCGGCC
CTCAATCCAGCGGACCTTCCTTCCCGCGGCCTGCTGCCGGCTCTGCGGCCTCTTCCGCGTCTTCGCCTTC
GCCCTCAGACGAGTCGGATCTCCCTTTGGGCCGCCTCCCCGCATCGATACCGTCGACCTCGAGGTTCGCT
TTAAGACCAATGACTTACAAGGCAGCTGTAGATCTTAGCCACTTTTTAAAAGAAAAGGGGGGACTGGAAG
GGCTAATTCACTCCCAACGAAGACAAGATGGGATCAATTCACCATGGGAATAACTTCGTATAGCATACAT
TATACGAAGTTATGCTGCTTTTTGCTTGTACTGGGTCTCTCTGGTTAGACCAGATCTGAGCCTGGGAGCT
CTCTGGCTAACTAGGGAACCCACTGCTTAAGCCTCAATAAAGCTTGCCTTGAGTGCTTCAAGTAGTGTGT
GCCCGTCTGTTGTGTGACTCTGGTAACTAGAGATCCCTCAGACCCTTTTAGTCAGTGTGGAAAATCTCTA
GCAGCATCTAGTTGAATCGCCAGTGTGTCGAGCTAGCAGATCTTTTTCCCTCTGCCAAAAATTATGGGGA
CATCATGAAGCCCCTTGAGCATCTGACTTCTGGCTAATAAAGGAAATTTATTTTCATTGCAATAGTGTGT
TGGAATTTTTTGTGTCTCTCACTCGGAAGGACATATGGGAGGGCAAATCATTTAAAACATCAGAATGAGT
ATTTGGTTTAGAGTTTGGCAACATATGCCCATATGCTGGCTGCCATGAACAAAGGTTGGCTATAAAGAGG
TCATCAGTATATGAAACAGCCCCCTGCTGTCCATTCCTTATTCCATAGAAAAGCCTTGACTTGAGGTTAG
ATTTTTTTTATATTTTGTTTTGTGTTATTTTTTTCTTTAACATCCCTAAAATTTTCCTTACATGTTTTAC
TAGCCAGATTTTTCCTCCTCTCCTGACTACTCCCAGTCATAGCTGTCCCTCTTCTCTTATGGAGATCCCT
CGACCTGCAGCCCAAGCTTGGCGTAATCATGGTCATAGCTGTTTCCTGTGTGAAATTGTTATCCGCTCAC
AATTCCACACAACATACGAGCCGGAAGCATAAAGTGTAAAGCCTGGGGTGCCTAATGAGTGAGCTAACTC
ACATTAATTGCGTTGCGCTCACTGCCCGCTTTCCAGTCGGGAAACCTGTCGTGCCAGCGGATCCGCATCT
CAATTAGTCAGCAACCATAGTCCCGCCCCTAACTCCGCCCATCCCGCCCCTAACTCCGCCCAGTTCCGCC
CATTCTCCGCCCCATGGCTGACTAATTTTTTTTATTTATGCAGAGGCCGAGGCCGCCTCGGCCTCTGAGC
TATTCCAGAAGTAGTGAGGAGGCTTTTTTGGAGGCCTAGGCTTTTGCAAAAAGCTAACTTGTTTATTGCA
GCTTATAATGGTTACAAATAAAGCAATAGCATCACAAATTTCACAAATAAAGCATTTTTTTCACTGCATT
CTAGTTGTGGTTTGTCCAAACTCATCAATGTATCTTATCATGTCTGGATCCGCTGCATTAATGAATCGGC
CAACGCGCGGGGAGAGGCGGTTTGCGTATTGGGCGCTCTTCCGCTTCCTCGCTCACTGACTCGCTGCGCT
CGGTCGTTCGGCTGCGGCGAGCGGTATCAGCTCACTCAAAGGCGGTAATACGGTTATCCACAGAATCAGG
GGATAACGCAGGAAAGAACATGTGAGCAAAAGGCCAGCAAAAGGCCAGGAACCGTAAAAAGGCCGCGTTG
CTGGCGTTTTTCCATAGGCTCCGCCCCCCTGACGAGCATCACAAAAATCGACGCTCAAGTCAGAGGTGGC
GAAACCCGACAGGACTATAAAGATACCAGGCGTTTCCCCCTGGAAGCTCCCTCGTGCGCTCTCCTGTTCC
GACCCTGCCGCTTACGGATACCTGTCCGCCTTTCTCCCTTCGGGAAGCGTGGCGCTTTCTCATAGCTCAC
GCTGTAGGTATCTCAGTTCGGTGTAGGTCGTTCGCTCCAAGCTGGGCTGTGTGCACGAACCCCCCGTTCA
GCCCGACCGCTGCGCCTTATCCGGTAACTATCGTCTTGAGTCCAACCCGGTAAGACACGACTTATCGCCA
CTGGCAGCAGCCACTGGTAACAGGATTAGCAGAGCGAGGTATGTAGGCGGTGCTACAGAGTTCTTGAAGT
GGTGGCCTAACTACGGCTACACTAGAAGAACAGTATTTGGTATCTGCGCTCTGCTGAAGCCAGTTACCTT
CGGAAAAAGAGTTGGTAGCTCTTGATCCGGCAAACAAACCACCGCTGGTAGCGGTGGTTTTTTTGTTTGC
AAGCAGCAGATTACGCGCAGAAAAAAAGGATCTCAAGAAGATCCTTTGATCTTTTCTACGGGGTCTGACG
CTCAGTGGAACGAAAACTCACGTTAAGGGATTTTGGTCATGAGATTATCAAAAAGGATCTTCACCTAGAT
CCTTTTAAATTAAAAATGAAGTTTTAAATCAATCTAAAGTATATATGAGTAAACTTGGTCTGACAGTTAC
CAATGCTTAATCAGTGAGGCACCTATCTCAGCGATCTGTCTATTTCGTTCATCCATAGTTGCCTGACTCC
CCGTCGTGTAGATAACTACGATACGGGAGGGCTTACCATCTGGCCCCAGTGCTGCAATGATACCGCGAGA
CCCACGCTCACCGGCTCCAGATTTATCAGCAATAAACCAGCCAGCCGGAAGGGCCGAGCGCAGAAGTGGT
CCTGCAACTTTATCCGCCTCCATCCAGTCTATTAATTGTTGCCGGGAAGCTAGAGTAAGTAGTTCGCCAG
TTAATAGTTTGCGCAACGTTGTTGCCATTGCTACAGGCATCGTGGTGTCACGCTCGTCGTTTGGTATGGC
TTCATTCAGCTCCGGTTCCCAACGATCAAGGCGAGTTACATGATCCCCCATGTTGTGCAAAAAAGCGGTT
AGCTCCTTCGGTCCTCCGATCGTTGTCAGAAGTAAGTTGGCCGCAGTGTTATCACTCATGGTTATGGCAG
CACTGCATAATTCTCTTACTGTCATGCCATCCGTAAGATGCTTTTCTGTGACTGGTGAGTACTCAACCAA
GTCATTCTGAGAATAGTGTATGCGGCGACCGAGTTGCTCTTGCCCGGCGTCAATACGGGATAATACCGCG
CCACATAGCAGAACTTTAAAAGTGCTCATCATTGGAAAACGTTCTTCGGGGCGAAAACTCTCAAGGATCT
TACCGCTGTTGAGATCCAGTTCGATGTAACCCACTCGTGCACCCAACTGATCTTCAGCATCTTTTACTTT
CACCAGCGTTTCTGGGTGAGCAAAAACAGGAAGGCAAAATGCCGCAAAAAAGGGAATAAGGGCGACACGG
AAATGTTGAATACTCATACTCTTCCTTTTTCAATATTATTGAAGCATTTATCAGGGTTATTGTCTCATGA
GCGGATACATATTTGAATGTATTTAGAAAAATAAACAAATAGGGGTTCCGCGCACATTTCCCCGAAAAGT
GCCACCTGGGTCGACATTGATTATTGACTAGTTATTAATAGTAATCAATTACGGGGTCATTAGTTCATAG
CCCATATATGGAGTTCCGCGTTACATAACTTACGGTAAATGGCCCGCCTGGCTGACCGCCCAACGACCCC
CGCCCATTGACGTCAATAATGACGTATGTTCCCATAGTAACGCCAATAGGGACTTTCCATTGACGTCAAT
GGGTGGAGTATTTACGGTAAACTGCCCACTTGGCAGTACATCAAGTGTATCATATGCCAAGTACGCCCCC
TATTGACGTCAATGACGGTAAATGGCCCGCCTGGCATTATGCCCAGTACATGACCTTATGGGACTTTCCT
ACTTGGCAGTACATCTACGTATTAGTCATCGCTATTACCATGGGAGGCGTGGCCTGGGCGGGACTGGGGA
GTGGCGAGCCCTCAGATCCTGCATATAAGCAGCTGCTTTTTGCCTGTACTGGGTCTCTCTGGTTAGACCA
GATCTGAGCCTGGGAGCTCTCTGGCTAACTAGGGAACCCACTGCTTAAGCCTCAATAAAGCTTGCCTTGA
GTGCTTCAAGTAGTGTGTGCCCGTCTGTTGTGTGACTCTGGTAACTAGAGATCCCTCAGACCCTTTTAGT
CAGTGTGGAAAATCTCTAGCAGTGGCGCCCGAACAGGGACTTGAAAGCGAAAGGGAAACCAGAGGAGCTC
TCTCGACGCAGGACTCGGCTTGCTGAAGCGCGCACGGCAAGAGGCGAGGGGCGGCGACTGGTGAGTACGC
CAAAAATTTTGACTAGCGGAGGCTAGAAGGAGAGAGATGGGTGCGAGAGCGTCAGTATTAAGCGGGGGAG
AATTAGATCGCGATGGGAAAAAATTCGGTTAAGGCCAGGGGGAAAGAAAAAATATAAATTAAAACATATA
GTATGGGCAAGCAGGGAGCTAGAACGATTCGCAGTTAATACTGGCCTGTTAGAAACATCAGAAGGCTGTA
GACAAATACTGGGACAGCTACAACCATCCCTTCAGACAGGATCAGAAGAACTTAGATCATTATATAATAC
AGTAGCAACCCTCTATTGTGTGCATCAAAGGATAGAGATAAAAGACACCAAGGAAGCTTTAGACAAGATA
GAGGAAGAGCAAAACAAAAGTAAGAAAAAAGCACAGCAAGCAGCAGGATCTTCAGACCTGGAAATTCCCT
ACAATCCCCAAAGTCAAGGAGTAGTAGAATCTATGAATAAAGAATTAAAGAAAATTATAGGACAGGTAAG
AGATCAGGCTGAACATCTTAAGACAGCAGTACAAATGGCAGTATTCATCCACAATTTTAAAAGAAAAGGG
GGGATTGGGGGGTACAGTGCAGGGGAAAGAATAGTAGACATAATAGCAACAGACATACAAACTAAAGAAT
TACAAAAACAAATTACAAAAATTCAAAATTTTCGGGTTTATTACAGGGACAGCAGAAATCCACTTTGGAA
AGGACCAGCAAAGCTCCTCTGGAAAGGTGAAGGGGCAGTAGTAATACAAGATAATAGTGACATAAAAGTA
GTGCCAAGAAGAAAAGCAAAGATCATTAGGGATTATGGAAAACAGATGGCAGGTGATGATTGTGTGGCAA
GTAGACAGGATGAGGATTAGAACATGGAAAAGTTTAGTAAAACACCATAAGGAGGAGATATGAGGGACAA
TTGGAGAAGTGAATTATATAAATATAAAGTAGTAAAAATTGAACCATTAGGAGTAGCACCCACCAAGGCA
AAGAGAAGAGTGGTGCAGAGAGAAAAAAGAGCAGTGGGAATAGGAGCTTTGTTCCTTGGGTTCTTGGGAG
CAGCAGGAAGCACTATGGGCGCAGCGTCAATGACGCTGACGGTACAGGCCAGACAATTATTGTCTGGTAT
AGTGCAGCAGCAGAACAATTTGCTGAGGGCTATTGAGGCGCAACAGCATCTGTTGCAACTCACAGTCTGG
GGCATCAAGCAGCTCCAGGCAAGAATCCTGGCTGTGGAAAGATACCTAAAGGATCAACAGCTCCTGGGGA
TTTGGGGTTGCTCTGGAAAACTCATTTGCACCACTGCTGTGCCTTGGAATGCTAGTTGGAGTAATAAATC
TCTGGAACAGATTTGGAATCACACGACCTGGATGGAGTGGGACAGAGAAATTAACAATTACACAAGCTTA
ATACACTCCTTAATTGAAGAATCGCAAAACCAGCAAGAAAAGAATGAACAAGAATTATTGGAATTAGATA
AATGGGCAAGTTTGTGGAATTGGTTTAACATAACAAATTGGCTGTGGTATATAAAATTATTCATAATGAT
AGTAGGAGGCTTGGTAGGTTTAAGAATAGTTTTTGCTGTACTTTCTATAGTGAATAGAGTTAGGCAGGGA
TATTCACCATTATCGTTTCAGACCCACCTCCCAACCCCGAGGGGACCCGACAGGCCCGAAGGAATAGAAG
AAGAAGGTGGAGAGAGAGACAGAGACAGATCCATTCGATTAGTGAACGGATCTCGACGGTATCTAGTGAT
TATCGGATCAACTTTGTATAGAAAAGTTGGGTACAACTCCCACTAGACATATCCTACTCTATCATTGATA
GAGTGACCCTTCCATAGACATATCCT
